Addgene plasmid #175052: pCJ111
Purpose: rbcLXS7002 integrative plasmid expresses CRE recombinase as a translational fusion to rbcL
Depositing lab: David Nielsen. Depositing organization: Arizona State University. Publication: Exploiting Polyploidy for Markerless and Plasmid-Free Genome Engineering in Cyanobacteria. Jones CM, Parrish S, Nielsen DR. ACS Synth Biol. 2021 Sep 17;10(9):2371-2382. doi: 10.1021/acssynbio.1c00269. Epub 2021 Aug 17. PubMed 34530614.
Backbone
  Vector backbone: pUC19
  Total vector size (bp): 5466
  Vector type: Unspecified
Growth in bacteria
  Bacterial resistance: Ampicillin, 100 μg/mL
  Growth temperature: 37°C
  Growth strain: DH5alpha
  Copy number: High Copy
Gene/Insert
  Gene/Insert name: CRE
  Insert size (bp): 1029
  Promoter: rbcLXS
  Cloning method: Gibson Cloning
  Sequencing primers: 5′ aattcgagcgggattttatg; 3′ ATGCATCATCAGGAGTACGG
Terms and licenses: Academic/Nonprofit Terms; Industry Terms: Not Available to Industry
How to cite: pCJ111 was a gift from David Nielsen (Addgene plasmid # 175052 ; http://n2t.net/addgene:175052 ; RRID:Addgene_175052)
