[The description below was written by a language model from this plasmid's Addgene catalogue record and pLannotate feature annotations shown in this document.]
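Description:
pCJ111 is a 5,466 bp integrative plasmid built on the pUC19 backbone and designed to deliver Cre recombinase to the rbcLXS locus of a cyanobacterium; the "7002" in the stated purpose suggests Synechococcus sp. PCC 7002, although the record does not name the host explicitly. In E. coli it is maintained at high copy through the ColE1/pUC origin and selected with ampicillin through the bla gene and its native promoter. No cyanobacterial replication origin is annotated, which fits a suicide-type vector that must recombine into the chromosome to persist.

The payload is the bacteriophage P1 cre coding sequence (about 1 kb), which according to the record is expressed as a translational fusion to rbcL, so it relies on the native rbcLXS promoter rather than a separate heterologous one. The roughly 900 bp of unannotated sequence upstream of cre, and the unannotated sequence near the end of the cassette, presumably carry the rbcLXS homology that directs integration, but the feature table does not label these regions. Downstream of cre lie a short match to the T7 gene 10B-derived SET1 tag, probably just vector-derived sequence, and a T7 terminator. These are followed by an aph(3')-Ia kanamycin resistance gene, which could serve to select integrants, and by T7Te and rrnB T1 terminators on the opposite strand. No loxP sites are annotated.

The associated publication concerns exploiting polyploidy for markerless, plasmid-free genome engineering in cyanobacteria. This suggests the construct supplies chromosomally encoded Cre for excising loxP-flanked sequences without a replicating helper plasmid.
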