Features (pLannotate 1.2.2; 9 found; start..end, strand, type, name):
    516..620     +  promoter       AmpR promoter: bla
    621..1481    +  CDS            AmpR: β-lactamase; bla; confers resistance to ampicillin, carbenicillin, and related antibiotics
   1652..2240    +  rep_origin     ori: high-copy-number ColE1/pMB1/pBR322/pUC origin of replication
   3117..4142    +  CDS            cre: RECR_BPP1 - Experimental evidence at protein level: Swiss-Prot protein existence level 1. Catalyzes site-specific recombination between two 34-base- pair LOXP sites. Its role is to maintain the phage genome as a monomeric unit-copy plasmid in the lysogenic state. From Escherichia phage P1 (Bacteriophage P1).
   4172..4221    +  CDS            SET1 (fragment): solubility-enhancement tag derived from T7 phage gene 10B
   4229..4276    +  terminator     T7 terminator: transcription terminator for bacteriophage T7 RNA polymerase
   4422..5237    +  CDS            KanR: aminoglycoside phosphotransferase; aph(3')-Ia; confers resistance to kanamycin in bacteria or G418 (Geneticin®) in eukaryotes
   5288..5315    -  terminator     T7Te terminator: phage T7 early transcription terminator
   5331..5402    -  terminator     rrnB T1 terminator: transcription terminator T1 from the E. coli rrnB gene
>Addgene plasmid #175052 | pCJ111 | addgene full sequence | sequence record 351757 | Addgene NGS Result
GGTCGCATTTTTTGTTTACGTCTAAAATTAGTCGAAATCCCCCATCAACGCCATGGTAGTGATTTTGTCT
TAACGTTATTCACCCATCAATTTCAAAATGAACCTGAAGTTTCTTAAATCTCTCTGGGCTACGGCGGCGA
TCGCCTTTGCCATTAGCGTAAATCCGAGCCTTGTCTTTGCTGAAACGGAACCCCCAAGCGAAACCAAAAC
TGCCCTGATCAATGAACTCCGCACCTTAACTTTCCGGGATGAAAACGCGACCCAGATTTTGGACTTGATG
CTGCAACAGATCCAAGCTCAATCCACCACCATGGGCGATGGCTTTTTGGGTGAAGAAACAGATCCCGAAA
CCCTGGCCGCTATCCAAGAAAGTGTCACCCGCATCACCGACCGCATTTATACCCTGATGCAAGACAGAAT
TGATTTCGTTGCCCTCGATACGCCTATTTTTATAGGTTAATGTCATGATAATAATGGTTTCTTAGACGTC
AGGTGGCACTTTTCGGGGAAATGTGCGCGGAACCCCTATTTGTTTATTTTTCTAAATACATTCAAATATG
TATCCGCTCATGAGACAATAACCCTGATAAATGCTTCAATAATATTGAAAAAGGAAGAGTATGAGTATTC
AACATTTCCGTGTCGCCCTTATTCCCTTTTTTGCGGCATTTTGCCTTCCTGTTTTTGCTCACCCAGAAAC
GCTGGTGAAAGTAAAAGATGCTGAAGATCAGTTGGGTGCACGAGTGGGTTACATCGAACTGGATCTCAAC
AGCGGTAAGATCCTTGAGAGTTTTCGCCCCGAAGAACGTTTTCCAATGATGAGCACTTTTAAAGTTCTGC
TATGTGGCGCGGTATTATCCCGTATTGACGCCGGGCAAGAGCAACTCGGTCGCCGCATACACTATTCTCA
GAATGACTTGGTTGAGTACTCACCAGTCACAGAAAAGCATCTTACGGATGGCATGACAGTAAGAGAATTA
TGCAGTGCTGCCATAACCATGAGTGATAACACTGCGGCCAACTTACTTCTGACAACGATCGGAGGACCGA
AGGAGCTAACCGCTTTTTTGCACAACATGGGGGATCATGTAACTCGCCTTGATCGTTGGGAACCGGAGCT
GAATGAAGCCATACCAAACGACGAGCGTGACACCACGATGCCTGTAGCAATGGCAACAACGTTGCGCAAA
CTATTAACTGGCGAACTACTTACTCTAGCTTCCCGGCAACAATTAATAGACTGGATGGAGGCGGATAAAG
TTGCAGGACCACTTCTGCGCTCGGCCCTTCCGGCTGGCTGGTTTATTGCTGATAAATCTGGAGCCGGTGA
GCGTGGGTCTCGCGGTATCATTGCAGCACTGGGGCCAGATGGTAAGCCCTCCCGTATCGTAGTTATCTAC
ACGACGGGGAGTCAGGCAACTATGGATGAACGAAATAGACAGATCGCTGAGATAGGTGCCTCACTGATTA
AGCATTGGTAACTGTCAGACCAAGTTTACTCATATATACTTTAGATTGATTTAAAACTTCATTTTTAATT
TAAAAGGATCTAGGTGAAGATCCTTTTTGATAATCTCATGACCAAAATCCCTTAACGTGAGTTTTCGTTC
CACTGAGCGTCAGACCCCGTAGAAAAGATCAAAGGATCTTCTTGAGATCCTTTTTTTCTGCGCGTAATCT
GCTGCTTGCAAACAAAAAAACCACCGCTACCAGCGGTGGTTTGTTTGCCGGATCAAGAGCTACCAACTCT
TTTTCCGAAGGTAACTGGCTTCAGCAGAGCGCAGATACCAAATACTGTTCTTCTAGTGTAGCCGTAGTTA
GGCCACCACTTCAAGAACTCTGTAGCACCGCCTACATACCTCGCTCTGCTAATCCTGTTACCAGTGGCTG
CTGCCAGTGGCGATAAGTCGTGTCTTACCGGGTTGGACTCAAGACGATAGTTACCGGATAAGGCGCAGCG
GTCGGGCTGAACGGGGGGTTCGTGCACACAGCCCAGCTTGGAGCGAACGACCTACACCGAACTGAGATAC
CTACAGCGTGAGCTATGAGAAAGCGCCACGCTTCCCGAAGGGAGAAAGGCGGACAGGTATCCGGTAAGCG
GCAGGGTCGGAACAGGAGAGCGCACGAGGGAGCTTCCAGGGGGAAACGCCTGGTATCTTTATAGTCCTGT
CGGGTTTCGCCACCTCTGACTTGAGCGTCGATTTTTGTGATGCTCGTCAGGGGGGCGGAGCCTATGGAAA
AACGCCAGCAACGCGGCCTTTTTACGGTTCCTGGCCTTTTGCTGGCCTTTTGCTCACATGTTCTTTCCTG
CGTTATCCCCTGATTCTGTGGATAACCGTATTACCGCCTTTGAGTGAGCTGATACCGCTCGCCGCAGCCG
AACGACCGAGCGCAGCGAGTCAGTGAGCGAGGAAGCGGAAGAGCAGGATCCCCTCCAACTGAAACACCAA
ACACCGAAGTGATGCCGACGGTTCCAGAATCAAAGGAATCCCTAGAATCGGGCGAAAAAACACCAGTTGT
CGGGCAAGTTTATATCAATCAACTATTAATGACCCTATTCCCTCACCAAAATTCTCTCAATACCCCAAAT
CAACCAGATGAGCCTTAGCCCCACAAAACTTTCATGATTGCTTGAGTGAAAATTAAATGTTTAAAGTTCT
TAAAGGAGATTGTTGAGAAACATAAATACTTAATTCATCTCATTTGAACGCTTTCCCTCTCTAAAGATCC
CGACAGAAAACGGTTTTAGCCCAATGTCTCATTAGGTAGCATGGCTGAATTCGAGCGGGATTTTATGGCT
TTTTTAGGTATTTTTGTAAGGGTAAAATAGGCCCATCAAACAGCATTAGAAATGCTAATCAGCCCAAAAA
ACAAAAGCAATCTTTTTTTGTTGCTAAAAGATAAAAATAAGTCGAGGCTGTGGTAACATATCCCACAGAT
TAAAGAAAGTCATAAGACTTGAATCTTCAGAATTTTAAAAAGCAGTTTTGCCAACGTAAGATTTTTGAAG
TTTTCGACCAACAATACCGTTACTGGTATTTGTCTGTTAAAGATAAGCATTTTTGCTGGAGGAAAACCGC
ATGGTTCAGACCAAATCTGCTGGGTTTAATGCCGGTTCCAACCTGCTGACGGTGCACCAGAATCTGCCGG
CACTGCCGGTCGATGCAACCAGTGACGAAGTGCGCAAAAATCTGATGGATATGTTTCGTGACCGCCAAGC
CTTCAGCGAACATACGTGGAAAATGCTGCTGTCGGTTTGCCGTAGCTGGGCGGCCTGGTGTAAACTGAAC
AATCGCAAATGGTTTCCGGCAGAACCGGAAGATGTGCGTGACTATCTGCTGTACCTGCAGGCACGTGGTC
TGGCAGTTAAAACCATCCAGCAACATCTGGGCCAACTGAACATGCTGCACCGTCGCTCTGGTCTGCCGCG
TCCGAGTGATTCCAATGCCGTCAGTCTGGTGATGCGTCGCATTCGTAAAGAAAACGTGGATGCAGGCGAA
CGCGCTAAACAGGCACTGGCTTTTGAACGTACCGATTTCGACCAAGTTCGCTCTCTGATGGAAAACAGTG
ATCGTTGCCAGGACATCCGCAATCTGGCATTCCTGGGTATTGCTTATAACACCCTGCTGCGCATTGCAGA
AATCGCTCGTATTCGCGTGAAAGATATCAGCCGTACGGACGGCGGTCGCATGCTGATTCACATCGGCCGT
ACCAAAACGCTGGTTTCCACCGCGGGCGTCGAAAAAGCCCTGTCACTGGGTGTCACGAAACTGGTGGAAC
GCTGGATTTCAGTTTCGGGCGTCGCAGATGACCCGAACAATTACCTGTTTTGTCGTGTGCGCAAAAATGG
TGTTGCAGCTCCGAGCGCTACCTCTCAGCTGAGTACGCGTGCGCTGGAAGGCATCTTCGAAGCCACCCAT
CGCCTGATTTATGGCGCGAAAGATGACAGCGGTCAGCGTTACCTGGCATGGTCCGGTCACTCAGCTCGTG
TTGGTGCAGCACGTGATATGGCACGTGCAGGTGTCTCTATCCCGGAAATTATGCAGGCCGGCGGTTGGAC
GAACGTGAATATTGTTATGAACTATATTCGTAACCTGGACTCTGAAACGGGTGCGATGGTGCGTCTGCTG
GAAGATGGCGACTGACGAGGGCGGTGCTTTGGCAGGATCCGGCTGCTAACAAAGCCCGAAAGGAAGCTGA
GTTGGCTGCTGCCACCGCTGAGCAATAACTAGCATAACCCCTTGGGGCCTCTAAACGGGTCTTGACGGGT
TTTTTGTCTAGATCAACGGCCTCAACCTACTACTGGGCAACAAAGCCACGTTGTGTCTCAAAATCTCTGA
TGTTACATTGCACAAGATAAAAATATATCATCATGAACAATAAAACTGTCTGCTTACATAAACAGTAATA
CAAGGGGTGTTATGAGCCATATTCAACGGGAAACGTCTTGCTCCAGGCCGCGATTAAATTCCAACATGGA
TGCTGATTTATATGGGTATAAATGGGCTCGCGATAATGTCGGGCAATCAGGTGCGACAATCTATCGATTG
TATGGGAAGCCCGATGCGCCAGAGTTGTTTCTGAAACATGGCAAAGGTAGCGTTGCCAATGATGTTACAG
ATGAGATGGTCAGACTAAACTGGCTGACGGAATTTATGCCTCTTCCGACCATCAAGCATTTTATCCGTAC
TCCTGATGATGCATGGTTACTCACCACTGCGATCCCCGGGAAAACAGCATTCCAGGTATTAGAAGAATAT
CCTGATTCAGGTGAAAATATTGTTGATGCGCTGGCAGTGTTCCTGCGCCGGTTGCATTCGATTCCTGTTT
GTAATTGTCCTTTTAACAGCGATCGCGTATTTCGTCTCGCTCAGGCGCAATCACGAATGAATAACGGTTT
GGTTGATGCGAGTGATTTTGATGACGAGCGTAATGGCTGGCCTGTTGAACAAGTCTGGAAAGAAATGCAT
AAGCTTTTGCCATTCTCACCGGATTCAGTCGTCACTCATGGTGATTTCTCACTTGATAACCTTATTTTTG
ACGAGGGGAAATTAATAGGTTGTATTGATGTTGGACGAGTCGGAATCGCAGACCGATACCAGGATCTTGC
CATCCTATGGAACTGCCTCGGTGAGTTTTCTCCTTCATTACAGAAACGGCTTTTTCAAAAATATGGTATT
GATAATCCTGATATGAATAAATTGCAGTTTCATTTGATGCTCGATGAGTTTTTCTAATCAGAATTGGTTA
ATTGGTTGTAACACTGGCAGAGCCTCTAGTATATAAACGCAGAAAGGCCCACCCGAAGGTGAGCCAGTGT
GACTCTAGTAGAGAGCGTTCACCGACAAACAACAGATAAAACGAAAGGCCCAGTCTTTCGACTGAGCCTT
TCGTTTTATTTGGGTTTTGTTGGTTTTTGTGACCTGAATTTAATTTGAATCATGCGGAATGCGATCGCCT
TAGGAC
